>Addgene plasmid #184780 | FLT3-D835Y-MSCV-IRES-GFP | addgene full sequence | sequence record 367916 | Addgene NGS Result
ATGAAAGACCCCACCTGTAGGTTTGGCAAGCTAGCTTAAGTAACGCCATTTTGCAAGGCATGGAAAATAC
ATAACTGAGAATAGAGAAGTTCAGATCAAGGTTAGGAACAGAGAGACAGCAGAATATGGGCCAAACAGGA
TATCTGTGGTAAGCAGTTCCTGCCCCGGCTCAGGGCCAAGAACAGATGGTCCCCAGATGCGGTCCCGCCC
TCAGCAGTTTCTAGAGAACCATCAGATGTTTCCAGGGTGCCCCAAGGACCTGAAATGACCCTGTGCCTTA
TTTGAACTAACCAATCAGTTCGCTTCTCGCTTCTGTTCGCGCGCTTCTGCTCCCCGAGCTCAATAAAAGA
GCCCACAACCCCTCACTCGGCGCGCCAGTCCTCCGATAGACTGCGTCGCCCGGGTACCCGTATTCCCAAT
AAAGCCTCTTGCTGTTTGCATCCGAATCGTGGACTCGCTGATCCTTGGGAGGGTCTCCTCAGATTGATTG
ACTGCCCACCTCGGGGGTCTTTCATTTGGAGGTTCCACCGAGATTTGGAGACCCCTGCCCAGGGACCACC
GACCCCCCCGCCGGGAGGTAAGCTGGCCAGCGGTCGTTTCGTGTCTGTCTCTGTCTTTGTGCGTGTTTGT
GCCGGCATCTAATGTTTGCGCCTGCGTCTGTACTAGTTAGCTAACTAGCTCTGTATCTGGCGGACCCGTG
GTGGAACTGACGAGTTCTGAACACCCGGCCGCAACCCTGGGAGACGTCCCAGGGACTTTGGGGGCCGTTT
TTGTGGCCCGACCTGAGGAAGGGAGTCGATGTGGAATCCGACCCCGTCAGGATATGTGGTTCTGGTAGGA
GACGAGAACCTAAAACAGTTCCCGCCTCCGTCTGAATTTTTGCTTTCGGTTTGGAACCGAAGCCGCGCGT
CTTGTCTGCTGCAGCGCTGCAGCATCGTTCTGTGTTGTCTCTGTCTGACTGTGTTTCTGTATTTGTCTGA
AAATTAGGGCCAGACTGTTACCACTCCCTTAAGTTTGACCTTAGGTCACTGGAAAGATGTCGAGCGGATC
GCTCACAACCAGTCGGTAGATGTCAAGAAGAGACGTTGGGTTACCTTCTGCTCTGCAGAATGGCCAACCT
TTAACGTCGGATGGCCGCGAGACGGCACCTTTAACCGAGACCTCATCACCCAGGTTAAGATCAAGGTCTT
TTCACCTGGCCCGCATGGACACCCAGACCAGGTCCCCTACATCGTGACCTGGGAAGCCTTGGCTTTTGAC
CCCCCTCCCTGGGTCAAGCCCTTTGTACACCCTAAGCCTCCGCCTCCTCTTCCTCCATCCGCCCCGTCTC
TCCCCCTTGAACCTCCTCGTTCGACCCCGCCTCGATCCTCCCTTTATCCAGCCCTCACTCCTTCTCTAGG
CGCCGGAATTAGATCTATGCCGGCGTTGGCGCGCGACGGCGGCCAGCTGCCGCTGCTCGTTGTTTTTTCT
GCAATGATATTTGGGACTATTACAAATCAAGATCTGCCTGTGATCAAGTGTGTTTTAATCAATCATAAGA
ACAATGATTCATCAGTGGGGAAGTCATCATCATATCCCATGGTATCAGAATCCCCGGAAGACCTCGGGTG
TGCGTTGAGACCCCAGAGCTCAGGGACAGTGTACGAAGCTGCCGCTGTGGAAGTGGATGTATCTGCTTCC
ATCACACTGCAAGTGCTGGTCGATGCCCCAGGGAACATTTCCTGTCTCTGGGTCTTTAAGCACAGCTCCC
TGAATTGCCAGCCACATTTTGATTTACAAAACAGAGGAGTTGTTTCCATGGTCATTTTGAAAATGACAGA
AACCCAAGCTGGAGAATACCTACTTTTTATTCAGAGTGAAGCTACCAATTACACAATATTGTTTACAGTG
AGTATAAGAAATACCCTGCTTTACACATTAAGAAGACCTTACTTTAGAAAAATGGAAAACCAGGACGCCC
TGGTCTGCATATCTGAGAGCGTTCCAGAGCCGATCGTGGAATGGGTGCTTTGCGATTCACAGGGGGAAAG
CTGTAAAGAAGAAAGTCCAGCTGTTGTTAAAAAGGAGGAAAAAGTGCTTCATGAATTATTTGGGATGGAC
ATAAGGTGCTGTGCCAGAAATGAACTGGGCAGGGAATGCACCAGGCTGTTCACAATAGATCTAAATCAAA
CTCCTCAGACCACATTGCCACAATTATTTCTTAAAGTAGGGGAACCCTTATGGATAAGGTGCAAAGCTGT
TCATGTGAACCATGGATTCGGGCTCACCTGGGAATTAGAAAACAAAGCACTCGAGGAGGGCAACTACTTT
GAGATGAGTACCTATTCAACAAACAGAACTATGATACGGATTCTGTTTGCTTTTGTATCATCAGTGGCAA
GAAACGACACCGGATACTACACTTGTTCCTCTTCAAAGCATCCCAGTCAATCAGCTTTGGTTACCATCGT
AGAAAAGGGATTTATAAATGCTACCAATTCAAGTGAAGATTATGAAATTGACCAATATGAAGAGTTTTGT
TTTTCTGTCAGGTTTAAAGCCTACCCACAAATCAGATGTACGTGGACCTTCTCTCGAAAATCATTTCCTT
GTGAGCAAAAGGGTCTTGATAACGGATACAGCATATCCAAGTTTTGCAATCATAAGCACCAGCCAGGAGA
ATATATATTCCATGCAGAAAATGATGATGCCCAATTTACCAAAATGTTCACGCTGAATATAAGAAGGAAA
CCTCAAGTGCTCGCAGAAGCATCGGCAAGTCAGGCGTCCTGTTTCTCGGATGGATACCCATTACCATCTT
GGACCTGGAAGAAGTGTTCAGACAAGTCTCCCAACTGCACAGAAGAGATCACAGAAGGAGTCTGGAATAG
AAAGGCTAACAGAAAAGTGTTTGGACAGTGGGTGTCGAGCAGTACTCTAAACATGAGTGAAGCCATAAAA
GGGTTCCTGGTCAAGTGCTGTGCGTACAATTCCCTTGGCACATCTTGTGAGACGATCCTTTTAAACTCTC
CAGGCCCCTTCCCTTTCATCCAAGACAACATCTCATTCTATGCAACAATTGGTGTTTGTCTCCTCTTCAT
TGTCGTTTTAACCCTGCTAATTTGTCACAAGTACAAAAAGCAATTTAGGTATGAAAGCCAGCTACAGATG
GTACAGGTGACCGGCTCCTCAGATAATGAGTACTTCTACGTTGATTTCAGAGAATATGAATATGATCTCA
AATGGGAGTTTCCAAGAGAAAATTTAGAGTTTGGGAAGGTACTAGGATCAGGTGCTTTTGGAAAAGTGAT
GAACGCAACAGCTTATGGAATTAGCAAAACAGGAGTCTCAATCCAGGTTGCCGTCAAAATGCTGAAAGAA
AAAGCAGACAGCTCTGAAAGAGAGGCACTCATGTCAGAACTCAAGATGATGACCCAGCTGGGAAGCCACG
AGAATATTGTGAACCTGCTGGGGGCGTGCACACTGTCAGGACCAATTTACTTGATTTTTGAATACTGTTG
CTATGGTGATCTTCTCAACTATCTAAGAAGTAAAAGAGAAAAATTTCACAGGACTTGGACAGAGATTTTC
AAGGAACACAATTTCAGTTTTTACCCCACTTTCCAATCACATCCAAATTCCAGCATGCCTGGTTCAAGAG
AAGTTCAGATACACCCGGACTCGGATCAAATCTCAGGGCTTCATGGGAATTCATTTCACTCTGAAGATGA
AATTGAATATGAAAACCAAAAAAGGCTGGAAGAAGAGGAGGACTTGAATGTGCTTACATTTGAAGATCTT
CTTTGCTTTGCATATCAAGTTGCCAAAGGAATGGAATTTCTGGAATTTAAGTCGTGTGTTCACAGAGACC
TGGCCGCCAGGAACGTGCTTGTCACCCACGGGAAAGTGGTGAAGATATGTGACTTTGGATTGGCTCGATA
TATCATGAGTGATTCCAACTATGTTGTCAGGGGCAATGCCCGTCTGCCTGTAAAATGGATGGCCCCCGAA
AGCCTGTTTGAAGGCATCTACACCATTAAGAGTGATGTCTGGTCATATGGAATATTACTGTGGGAAATCT
TCTCACTTGGTGTGAATCCTTACCCTGGCATTCCGGTTGATGCTAACTTCTACAAACTGATTCAAAATGG
ATTTAAAATGGATCAGCCATTTTATGCTACAGAAGAAATATACATTATAATGCAATCCTGCTGGGCTTTT
GACTCAAGGAAACGGCCATCCTTCCCTAATTTGACTTCGTTTTTAGGATGTCAGCTGGCAGATGCAGAAG
AAGCGATGTATCAGAATGTGGATGGCCGTGTTTCGGAATGTCCTCACACCTACCAAAACAGGCGACCTTT
CAGCAGAGAGATGGATTTGGGGCTACTCTCTCCGCAGGCTCAGGTCGAAGATTCGTAGCTCGAGGTTAAC
GAATTCCGCCCCCCCCCCCTAACGTTACTGGCCGAAGCCGCTTGGAATAAGGCCGGTGTGCGTTTGTCTA
TATGTTATTTTCCACCATATTGCCGTCTTTTGGCAATGTGAGGGCCCGGAAACCTGGCCCTGTCTTCTTG
ACGAGCATTCCTAGGGGTCTTTCCCCTCTCGCCAAAGGAATGCAAGGTCTGTTGAATGTCGTGAAGGAAG
CAGTTCCTCTGGAAGCTTCTTGAAGACAAACAACGTCTGTAGCGACCCTTTGCAGGCAGCGGAACCCCCC
ACCTGGCGACAGGTGCCTCTGCGGCCAAAAGCCACGTGTATAAGATACACCTGCAAAGGCGGCACAACCC
CAGTGCCACGTTGTGAGTTGGATAGTTGTGGAAAGAGTCAAATGGCTCTCCTCAAGCGTATTCAACAAGG
GGCTGAAGGATGCCCAGAAGGTACCCCATTGTATGGGATCTGATCTGGGGCCTCGGTGCACATGCTTTAC
ATGTGTTTAGTCGAGGTTAAAAAAACGTCTAGGCCCCCCGAACCACGGGGACGTGGTTTTCCTTTGAAAA
ACACGATGATAATATGGCCACAACCATGGTGAGCAAGGGCGAGGAGCTGTTCACCGGGGTGGTGCCCATC
CTGGTCGAGCTGGACGGCGACGTAAACGGCCACAAGTTCAGCGTGTCTGGCGAGGGCGAGGGCGATGCCA
CCTACGGCAAGCTGACCCTGAAGTTCATCTGCACCACCGGCAAGCTGCCCGTGCCCTGGCCCACCCTCGT
GACCACCCTGACCTACGGCGTGCAGTGCTTCAGCCGCTACCCCGACCACATGAAGCAGCACGACTTCTTC
AAGTCCGCCATGCCCGAAGGCTACGTCCAGGAGCGCACCATCTTCTTCAAGGACGACGGCAACTACAAGA
CCCGCGCCGAGGTGAAGTTCGAGGGCGACACCCTGGTGAACCGCATCGAGCTGAAGGGCATCGACTTCAA
GGAGGACGGCAACATCCTGGGGCACAAGCTGGAGTACAACTACAACAGCCACAACGTCTATATCATGGCC
GACAAGCAGAAGAACGGCATCAAGGCGAACTTCAAGATCCGCCACAACATCGAGGACGGCAGCGTGCAGC
TCGCCGACCACTACCAGCAGAACACCCCCATCGGCGACGGCCCCGTGCTGCTGCCCGACAACCACTACCT
GAGCACCCAGTCCGCCCTGAGCAAAGACCCCAACGAGAAGCGCGATCACATGGTCCTGCTGGAGTTCGTG
ACCGCCGCCGGGATCACTCTCGGCATGGACGAGCTGTACAAGTAATGAATTAATTAAGAATTATCAAGCT
TATCGATACCGTCGACCTGCAGCCAAGCTTATCGATAAAATAAAAGATTTTATTTAGTCTCCAGAAAAAG
GGGGGAATGAAAGACCCCACCTGTAGGTTTGGCAAGCTAGCTTAAGTAACGCCATTTTGCAAGGCATGGA
AAATACATAACTGAGAATAGAGAAGTTCAGATCAAGGTTAGGAACAGAGAGACAGCAGAATATGGGCCAA
ACAGGATATCTGTGGTAAGCAGTTCCTGCCCCGGCTCAGGGCCAAGAACAGATGGTCCCCAGATGCGGTC
CCGCCCTCAGCAGTTTCTAGAGAACCATCAGATGTTTCCAGGGTGCCCCAAGGACCTGAAATGACCCTGT
GCCTTATTTGAACTAACCAATCAGTTCGCTTCTCGCTTCTGTTCGCGCGCTTCTGCTCCCCGAGCTCAAT
AAAAGAGCCCACAACCCCTCACTCGGCGCGCCAGTCCTCCGATAGACTGCGTCGCCCGGGTACCCGTGTA
TCCAATAAACCCTCTTGCAGTTGCATCCGACTTGTGGTCTCGCTGTTCCTTGGGAGGGTCTCCTCTGAGT
GATTGACTACCCGTCAGCGGGGGTCTTTCATGGGTAACAGTTTCTTGAAGTTGGAGAACAACATTCTGAG
GGTAGGAGTCGAATATTAAGTAATCCTGACTCAATTAGCCACTGTTTTGAATCCACATACTCCAATACTC
CTGAAATAGTTCATTATGGACAGCGCAGAAAGAGCTGGGGAGAATTGTGAAATTGTTATCCGCTCACAAT
TCCACACAACATACGAGCCGGAAGCATAAAGTGTAAAGCCTGGGGTGCCTAATGAGTGAGCTAACTCACA
TTAATTGCGTTGCGCTCACTGCCCGCTTTCCAGTCGGGAAACCTGTCGTGCCAGCTGCATTAATGAATCG
GCCAACGCGCGGGGAGAGGCGGTTTGCGTATTGGGCGCTCTTCCGCTTCCTCGCTCACTGACTCGCTGCG
CTCGGTCGTTCGGCTGCGGCGAGCGGTATCAGCTCACTCAAAGGCGGTAATACGGTTATCCACAGAATCA
GGGGATAACGCAGGAAAGAACATGTGAGCAAAAGGCCAGCAAAAGGCCAGGAACCGTAAAAAGGCCGCGT
TGCTGGCGTTTTTCCATAGGCTCCGCCCCCCTGACGAGCATCACAAAAATCGACGCTCAAGTCAGAGGTG
GCGAAACCCGACAGGACTATAAAGATACCAGGCGTTTCCCCCTGGAAGCTCCCTCGTGCGCTCTCCTGTT
CCGACCCTGCCGCTTACCGGATACCTGTCCGCCTTTCTCCCTTCGGGAAGCGTGGCGCTTTCTCATAGCT
CACGCTGTAGGTATCTCAGTTCGGTGTAGGTCGTTCGCTCCAAGCTGGGCTGTGTGCACGAACCCCCCGT
TCAGCCCGACCGCTGCGCCTTATCCGGTAACTATCGTCTTGAGTCCAACCCGGTAAGACACGACTTATCG
CCACTGGCAGCAGCCACTGGTAACAGGATTAGCAGAGCGAGGTATGTAGGCGGTGCTACAGAGTTCTTGA
AGTGGTGGCCTAACTACGGCTACACTAGAAGAACAGTATTTGGTATCTGCGCTCTGCTGAAGCCAGTTAC
CTTCGGAAAAAGAGTTGGTAGCTCTTGATCCGGCAAACAAACCACCGCTGGTAGCGGTGGTTTTTTTGTT
TGCAAGCAGCAGATTACGCGCAGAAAAAAAGGATCTCAAGAAGATCCTTTGATCTTTTCTACGGGGTCTG
ACGCTCAGTGGAACGAAAACTCACGTTAAGGGATTTTGGTCATGAGATTATCAAAAAGGATCTTCACCTA
GATCCTTTTAAATTAAAAATGAAGTTTTAAATCAATCTAAAGTATATATGAGTAAACTTGGTCTGACAGT
TACCAATGCTTAATCAGTGAGGCACCTATCTCAGCGATCTGTCTATTTCGTTCATCCATAGTTGCCTGAC
TCCCCGTCGTGTAGATAACTACGATACGGGAGGGCTTACCATCTGGCCCCAGTGCTGCAATGATACCGCG
AGACCCACGCTCACCGGCTCCAGATTTATCAGCAATAAACCAGCCAGCCGGAAGGGCCGAGCGCAGAAGT
GGTCCTGCAACTTTATCCGCCTCCATCCAGTCTATTAATTGTTGCCGGGAAGCTAGAGTAAGTAGTTCGC
CAGTTAATAGTTTGCGCAACGTTGTTGCCATTGCTACAGGCATCGTGGTGTCACGCTCGTCGTTTGGTAT
GGCTTCATTCAGCTCCGGTTCCCAACGATCAAGGCGAGTTACATGATCCCCCATGTTGTGCAAAAAAGCG
GTTAGCTCCTTCGGTCCTCCGATCGTTGTCAGAAGTAAGTTGGCCGCAGTGTTATCACTCATGGTTATGG
CAGCACTGCATAATTCTCTTACTGTCATGCCATCCGTAAGATGCTTTTCTGTGACTGGTGAGTACTCAAC
CAAGTCATTCTGAGAATAGTGTATGCGGCGACCGAGTTGCTCTTGCCCGGCGTCAATACGGGATAATACC
GCGCCACATAGCAGAACTTTAAAAGTGCTCATCATTGGAAAACGTTCTTCGGGGCGAAAACTCTCAAGGA
TCTTACCGCTGTTGAGATCCAGTTCGATGTAACCCACTCGTGCACCCAACTGATCTTCAGCATCTTTTAC
TTTCACCAGCGTTTCTGGGTGAGCAAAAACAGGAAGGCAAAATGCCGCAAAAAAGGGAATAAGGGCGACA
CGGAAATGTTGAATACTCATACTCTTCCTTTTTCAATATTATTGAAGCATTTATCAGGGTTATTGTCTCA
TGAGCGGATACATATTTGAATGTATTTAGAAAAATAAACAAATAGGGGTTCCGCGCACATTTCCCCGAAA
AGTGCCACCTGACGTCTAAGAAACCATTATTATCATGACATTAACCTATAAAAATAGGCGTATCACGAGG
CCCTTTCGTCTCGCGCGTTTCGGTGATGACGGTGAAAACCTCTGACACATGCAGCTCCCGGAGACGGTCA
CAGCTTGTCTGTAAGCGGATGCCGGGAGCAGACAAGCCCGTCAGGGCGCGTCAGCGGGTGTTGGCGGGTG
TCGGGGCTGGCTTAACTATGCGGCATCAGAGCAGATTGTACTGAGAGTGCACCATATGCGGTGTGAAATA
CCGCACAGATGCGTAAGGAGAAAATACCGCATCAGGCGCCATTCGCCATTCAGGCTGCGCAACTGTTGGG
AAGGGCGATCGGTGCGGGCCTCTTCGCTATTACGCCAGCTGGCGAAAGGGGGATGTGCTGCAAGGCGATT
AAGTTGGGTAACGCCAGGGTTTTCCCAGTCACGACGTTGTAAAACGACGGCGCAAGGAATGGTGCATGCA
AGGAGATGGCGCCCAACAGTCCCCCGGCCACGGGGCCTGCCACCATACCCACGCCGAAACAAGCGCTCAT
GAGCCCGAAGTGGCGAGCCCGATCTTCCCCATCGGTGATGTCGGCGATATAGGCGCCAGCAACCGCACCT
GTGGCGCCGGTGATGCCGGCCACGATGCGTCCGGCGTAGAGGCGATTAGTCCAATTTGTTAAAGACAGGA
TATCAGTGGTCCAGGCTCTAGTTTTGACTCAACAATATCACCAGCTGAAGCCTATAGAGTACGAGCCATA
GATAAAATAAAAGATTTTATTTAGTCTCCAGAAAAAGGGGGGA
Features (pLannotate 1.2.2; 20 found; start..end, strand, type, name):
    580..921     +  misc_feature   MESV Ψ: packaging signal of murine embryonic stem cell virus
    988..1404    +  CDS            gag (truncated): truncated Moloney murine leukemia virus (MMLV) gag gene lacking the start codon
   1417..4395    +  CDS            FLT3: FLT3_HUMAN - Also known as CD135, FLK2, STK1. Experimental evidence at protein level: Swiss-Prot protein existence level 1. Tyrosine-protein kinase that acts as cell-surface receptor for the cytokine FLT3LG and regulates differentiation, proliferation and survival of hematopoietic progenitor cells and of dendritic cells. Promotes phosphorylation of SHC1 and AKT1, and activation of the downstream effector MTOR. Promotes activation of RAS signaling and phosphorylation of downstream kinases, including MAPK1/ERK2 and/or MAPK3/ERK1. Promotes phosphorylation of FES, FER, PTPN6/SHP, PTPN11/SHP-2, PLC
   4520..4982    +  misc_feature   IRES: internal ribosome entry site (IRES) of the encephalomyocarditis virus (EMCV)
   4996..5715    +  CDS            EGFP: the original enhanced GFP (Yang et al., 1996) mammalian codon-optimized
   5732..5758    +  misc_feature   MCS (fragment): pBluescript multiple cloning site
   5817..6331    +  LTR            3' LTR: 3' long terminal repeat from murine embryonic stem cell virus
   6493..6509    -  protein_bind   lac operator: The lac repressor binds to the lac operator to inhibit transcription in E. coli. This inhibition can be relieved by adding lactose or isopropyl-β-D-thiogalactopyranoside (IPTG). lac repressor encoded by lacI
   6517..6547    -  promoter       lac promoter: promoter for the E. coli lac operon
   6562..6583    -  protein_bind   CAP binding site: CAP binding activates transcription in the presence of cAMP. E. coli catabolite activator protein
   6596..6688    -  CDS            lacI (fragment): lac repressor; lacI; The lac repressor binds to the lac operator to inhibit transcription in E. coli. This inhibition can be relieved by adding lactose or isopropyl-β-D-thiogalactopyranoside (IPTG).
   6871..7459    -  rep_origin     ori: high-copy-number ColE1/pMB1/pBR322/pUC origin of replication
   7630..8490    -  CDS            AmpR: β-lactamase; bla; confers resistance to ampicillin, carbenicillin, and related antibiotics
   8491..8595    -  promoter       AmpR promoter: bla
   8690..8725    +  CDS            rop (fragment): Rop protein, which maintains plasmids at low copy number; rop
   8827..8926    +  misc_feature   bom (fragment): basis of mobility region from pBR322
   8932..9081    -  CDS            lacZα (fragment): LacZα fragment of β-galactosidase; lacZ fragment
   9081..9282    -  CDS            TcR (fragment): tetracycline efflux protein; tet; confers resistance to tetracycline
   9283..9381    +  CDS            env (fragment): murine leukemia virus gPr80 envelope polyprotein precursor; env; proteolytically cleaved into gp70SU and p15TM subunits
   9423..516     +  LTR            5' LTR (across the origin): 5' long terminal repeat from murine embryonic stem cell virus
