[The description below was written by a language model from this plasmid's Addgene catalogue record and pLannotate feature annotations shown in this document.]
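Description:
FLT3-D835Y-MSCV-IRES-GFP is a gammaretroviral expression plasmid of about 9.4 kb built on the MSCV-IRES-GFP backbone, designed to deliver a mutant human FLT3 receptor tyrosine kinase into mammalian cells. In bacteria it is maintained through a high-copy ColE1/pUC-type origin and selected with ampicillin via the β-lactamase gene. The plasmid backbone outside the viral region also carries several nonfunctional remnants of earlier cloning vectors, including fragments of lacI, lacZα, rop, bom and a tetracycline resistance gene, along with a lac promoter/operator segment.

The retroviral cassette is flanked by 5′ and 3′ long terminal repeats from murine embryonic stem cell virus. Downstream of the 5′ LTR lie the Ψ packaging signal and a truncated gag sequence lacking its start codon, which together allow the transcribed genomic RNA to be packaged into virions when the viral structural proteins are provided in trans by a packaging system. The 5′ LTR serves as the promoter for a single bicistronic transcript: the roughly 3 kb human FLT3 (CD135/FLK2) coding sequence comes first, followed by an EMCV internal ribosome entry site and EGFP. Because EGFP is translated from the same mRNA, fluorescence marks transduced cells expressing the kinase and allows them to be tracked or sorted.

The FLT3 insert carries D835Y, an activating substitution in the tyrosine kinase domain. FLT3 normally regulates proliferation, survival and differentiation of hematopoietic progenitors and dendritic cells, so the construct suits stable expression of constitutively active FLT3 to study its signalling and cellular effects. The record does not specify particular target cells or experimental applications.
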