Addgene plasmid #184780: FLT3-D835Y-MSCV-IRES-GFP
Purpose: Expresses FLT3 D835Y activating tyrosine kinase domain mutant in mammalian cells
Depositing lab: Timothy Ley. Depositing organization: Washington University in Saint Louis.
Backbone
  Vector backbone: MSCV-IRES-GFP
  Backbone size w/o insert (bp): 6441
  Total vector size (bp): 9423
  Vector type: Mammalian Expression, Retroviral
Growth in bacteria
  Bacterial resistance: Ampicillin, 100 μg/mL
  Growth temperature: 37°C
  Growth strain: NEB Stable
  Copy number: High Copy
Gene/Insert
  Gene/Insert name: FLT3 (alt names: CD135; FLK2)
  Species: H. sapiens (human)
  Insert size (bp): 2982
  Mutation: Activating tyrosine kinase domain mutation (D835Y)
  Entrez Gene: FLT3 (a.k.a. CD135, FLK-2, FLK2, STK1)
  Promoter: MSCV
  Cloning method: Unknown
  Sequencing primers: 5′ CCCTTGAACCTCCTCGTTCGACC; 3′ GCATTCCTTTGGCGAGAG
Terms and licenses: Academic/Nonprofit Terms; Industry Terms: Not Available to Industry
How to cite: FLT3-D835Y-MSCV-IRES-GFP was a gift from Timothy Ley (Addgene plasmid # 184780 ; http://n2t.net/addgene:184780 ; RRID:Addgene_184780)
