>Addgene plasmid #184780 | FLT3-D835Y-MSCV-IRES-GFP | depositor partial sequence | sequence record 358860 | Forward sequence starting upstream of insert from pMSCV primer (CCCTTGAACCTCCTCGTTCGACC)
CCCTCACTCCTTCTCTAGGCGCCGGAATTAGATCTATGCCGGCGTTGGCGCGCGACGGCGGCCAGCTGCC
GCTGCTCGTTGTTTTTTCTGCAATGATATTTGGGACTATTACAAATCAAGATCTGCCTGTGATCAAGTGT
GTTTTAATCAATCATAAGAACAATGATTCATCAGTGGGGAAGTCATCATCATATCCCATGGTATCAGAAT
CCCCGGAAGACCTCGGGTGTGCGTTGAGACCCCAGAGCTCAGGGACAGTGTACGAAGCTGCCGCTGTGGA
AGTGGATGTATCTGCTTCCATCACACTGCAAGTGCTGGTCGATGCCCCAGGGAACATTTCCTGTCTCTGG
GTCTTTAAGCACAGCTCCCTGAATTGCCAGCCACATTTTGATTTACAAAACAGAGGAGTTGTTTCCATGG
TCATTTTGAAAATGACAGAAACCCAAGCTGGAGAATACCTACTTTTTATTCAGAGTGAAGCTACCAATTA
CACAATATTGTTTACAGTGAGTATAAGAAATACCCTGCTTTACACATTAAGAAGACCTTACTTTAGAAAA
ATGGAAAACCAGGACGCCCTGGTCTGCATATCTGAGAGCGTTCCAGAGCCGATCGTGGAATGGGTGCTTT
GCGATTCACAGGGGGAAAGCTGTAAAGAAGAAAGTCCAGCTGTTGTTAAAAAGGAGGAAAAAGTGCTTCA
TGAATTATTTGGGATGGACATAAGGTGCTGTGCCAGAAATGAACTGGGCAGGGAATGCACCAGGCTGTTC
ACAATAGATCTAAATCAAACTCCTCAGACCACATTGCCACAATTATTTCTTAAAGTAGGGGAACCCTTAT
GGATAAGGTGCAAAGCTGTTCATGTGAACCATGGATTCGGGCTCACCTGGGAATTA
