>Addgene plasmid #184780 | FLT3-D835Y-MSCV-IRES-GFP | depositor partial sequence | sequence record 358861 | Reverse sequence starting downstream of insert from pCDH primer in IRES (GCATTCCTTTGGCGAGAG)
AGGGCCAGGTTTCCGGGCCCTCACATTGCCAAAAGACGGCAATATGGTGGAAAATAACATATAGACAAAC
GCACACCGGCCTTATTCCAAGCGGCTTCGGCCAGTAACGTTAGGGGGGGGGGGCGGAATTCGTTAACCTC
GAGCTACGAATCTTCGACCTGAGCCTGCGGAGAGAGTAGCCCCAAATCCATCTCTCTGCTGAAAGGTCGC
CTGTTTTGGTAGGTGTGAGGACATTCCGAAACACGGCCATCCACATTCTGATACATCGCTTCTTCTGCAT
CTGCCAGCTGACATCCTAAAAACGAAGTCAAATTAGGGAAGGATGGCCGTTTCCTTGAGTCAAAAGCCCA
GCAGGATTGCATTATAATGTATATTTCTTCTGTAGCATAAAATGGCTGATCCATTTTAAATCCATTTTGA
ATCAGTTTGTAGAAGTTAGCATCAACCGGAATGCCAGGGTAAGGATTCACACCAAGTGAGAAGATTTCCC
ACAGTAATATTCCATATGACCAGACATCACTCTTAATGGTGTAGATGCCTTCAAACAGGCTTTCGGGGGC
CATCCATTTTACAGGCAGACGGGCATTGCCCCTGACAACATAGTTGGAATCACTCATGATATATCGAGCC
AATCCAAAGTCACATATCTTCACCACTTTCCCGTGGGTGACAAGCACGTTCCTGGCGGCCAGGTCTCTGT
GAACACACGACTTAAATTCCAGAAATTCCATTCCTTTGGCAACTTGATATGCAAAGCAAAGAAGATCTTC
AAATGTAAGCACATTCAAGTCCTCCTCTTCTTCCAGCCTTTTTTGGTTTTCATATTCAATTTCATCTTCA
GAGTGAAATGAATTCCCATGAAGCCCTGAGATTTGATCCGAGTCCGGGTGTATCTGAACTTCTCTTGAAC
CAGGCATGCTGGAA
